Addgene plasmid #154794: pGBW-m4133181
Purpose: Mammalian expression plasmid for SARS-CoV-2 ORF7b
Depositing lab: Ginkgo Bioworks & Benjie Chen. Depositing organization: Ginkgo Bioworks.
Backbone
  Vector backbone: pTwist_CMV_6
  Backbone size w/o insert (bp): 4180
  Vector type: Mammalian Expression
Growth in bacteria
  Bacterial resistance: Ampicillin, 100 μg/mL
  Growth temperature: 37°C
  Growth strain: DH5alpha
  Copy number: High Copy
Gene/Insert
  Gene/Insert name: SARS-CoV-2 ORF7b
  Species: Severe acute respiratory syndrome coronavirus 2
  Insert size (bp): 125
  Mutation: wt
  Entrez Gene: ORF7b (a.k.a. GU280_gp08)
  Promoter: CMV
  Tag / fusion protein: Cleavable TEV;HA (C terminal on backbone)
  Cloning method: Unknown
Resource information
  A portion of this plasmid was derived from a plasmid made by: GinkgoBioworks
Depositor comments: NCBI reference sequence: YP_009725318.1
How to cite: pGBW-m4133181 was a gift from Ginkgo Bioworks & Benjie Chen (Addgene plasmid # 154794 ; http://n2t.net/addgene:154794 ; RRID:Addgene_154794)
