[The description below was written by a language model from this plasmid's Addgene catalogue record and pLannotate feature annotations shown in this document.]
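Description:
pGBW-m4133181 is a mammalian expression plasmid built on the pTwist_CMV_6 backbone for producing the SARS-CoV-2 accessory protein ORF7b in transfected cells. It is maintained in E. coli as a high-copy plasmid through a ColE1/pUC-type origin of replication and is selected with ampicillin via a full-length β-lactamase (AmpR) gene. The sequenced record is about 4.4 kb. The record lists no mammalian selection marker, and none appears in the feature table, which fits use in transient expression.

The payload is the wild-type ORF7b coding sequence, annotated as a match to the SARS-CoV-2 NS7B protein and corresponding to the NCBI reference protein cited by the depositor. Transcription is driven by the human cytomegalovirus immediate early enhancer and promoter, which the automated annotation detects as an enhancer plus promoter fragments. It ends at an SV40 polyadenylation signal downstream of the insert. According to the catalogue entry, the backbone supplies a C-terminal TEV-cleavable HA tag, which would allow antibody detection or pull-down of this very small protein and removal of the tag by protease. The tag itself is not called out as a separate feature in the table.

The expression cassette is bracketed by short 5' and 3' β-globin insulator elements. It is also flanked by a synthetic poly(A) signal and by bacterial T7 and rrnG transcription terminators, an arrangement that isolates the cassette from read-through transcription originating in the surrounding plasmid. A second rrnG terminator follows AmpR. The construct is suited to studying ORF7b expression, localisation or host interactions in mammalian cells.
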