Features (pLannotate 1.2.2; 16 found; start..end, strand, type, name):
     52..123     +  misc_feature   5' β-globin insulator: insulator upstream of the human β-globin locus (Farrell et al., 2002)
    128..174     -  terminator     T7 terminator: transcription terminator for bacteriophage T7 RNA polymerase
    192..240     -  polyA_signal   poly(A) signal: synthetic polyadenylation signal
    321..624     +  enhancer       CMV enhancer: human cytomegalovirus immediate early enhancer
    697..714     -  promoter       CMV promoter (fragment): human cytomegalovirus (CMV) immediate early promoter
    777..828     +  promoter       CMVd2 promoter: truncated human cytomegalovirus (CMV) immediate early promoter that yields moderately reduced expression relative to the full-length promoter
    903..1031    +  CDS            NS7B_SARS2: Experimental evidence at protein level: Swiss-Prot protein existence level 1. From Severe acute respiratory syndrome coronavirus 2 (2019-nCoV) (SARS-CoV-2).
   1132..1253    -  polyA_signal   SV40 poly(A) signal: SV40 polyadenylation signal
   1276..1345    -  CDS            large T antigen (fragment): large T antigen from SV40 (simian virus 40)
   1368..1414    +  terminator     T7 terminator: transcription terminator for bacteriophage T7 RNA polymerase
   1444..1580    +  terminator     rrnG terminator: transcription terminator from the E. coli ribosomal RNA rrnG operon (Albrechtsen et al., 1991)
   1625..1696    +  misc_feature   3' β-globin insulator: insulator downstream of the human β-globin locus (Farrell et al., 2002)
   1922..2510    -  rep_origin     ori: high-copy-number ColE1/pMB1/pBR322/pUC origin of replication
   2682..2746    -  CDS            bla(M) (fragment): β-lactamase lacking the signal sequence; bla(M); allows cytosolic expression of β-lactamase
   3256..4116    +  CDS            AmpR: β-lactamase; bla; confers resistance to ampicillin, carbenicillin, and related antibiotics
   4129..4265    +  terminator     rrnG terminator: transcription terminator from the E. coli ribosomal RNA rrnG operon (Albrechtsen et al., 1991)
>Addgene plasmid #154794 | pGBW-m4133181 | addgene full sequence | sequence record 307386 | Addgene NGS Result
TCTCGTCAGCTATCGTCAGCTTACCTTTTTGGCAGCGATCGCGGCTCCCGACATCTTGGACCATTAGCTC
CACAGGTATCTTCTTCCCTCTAGTGGTCATAACAGCAGCTTCAGCTACCTCTCAATTCAAAAAACCCCTC
AAGACCCGTTTAGAGGCCCCAAGGGGTTATGCTATCAATCGTTGCGTTACACACACAAAAAACCAACACA
CATCCATCTTCGATGGATAGCGATTTTATTATCTAACTGCTGATCGAGTGTAGCCAGATCTAGTAATCAA
TTACGGGGTCATTAGTTCATAGCCCATATATGGAGTTCCGCGTTACATAACTTACGGTAAATGGCCCGCC
TGGCTGACCGCCCAACGACCCCCGCCCATTGACGTCAATAATGACGTATGTTCCCATAGTAACGCCAATA
GGGACTTTCCATTGACGTCAATGGGTGGAGTATTTACGGTAAACTGCCCACTTGGCAGTACATCAAGTGT
ATCATATGCCAAGTACGCCCCCTATTGACGTCAATGACGGTAAATGGCCCGCCTGGCATTATGCCCAGTA
CATGACCTTATGGGACTTTCCTACTTGGCAGTACATCTACGTATTAGTCATCGCTATTACCATGCTGATG
CGGTTTTGGCAGTACATCAATGGGCGTGGATAGCGGTTTGACTCACGGGGATTTCCAAGTCTCCACCCCA
TTGACGTCAATGGGAGTTTGTTTTGGCACCAAAATCAACGGGACTTTCCAAAATGTCGTAACAACTCCGC
CCCATTGACGCAAATGGGCGGTAGGCGTGTACGGTGGGAGGTCTATATAAGCAGAGCTGGTTTAGTGAAC
CGTCAGATCAGATCTTTGTCGATCCTACCATCCACTCGACACACCCGCCAGCGGCCGCCACCATGATTGA
ACTTTCATTAATTGACTTCTATTTGTGCTTTTTAGCCTTTCTGCTATTCCTTGTTTTAATTATGCTTATT
ATCTTTTGGTTCTCACTTGAACTGCAAGATCATAATGAAACTTGTCACGCCGAAAACCTTTACTTTCAGT
CGTACCCCTATGACGTACCAGATTATGCGTAAGCTAGCTTGACTGACTGAGATACAGCGTACCTTCAGCT
CACAGACATGATAAGATACATTGATGAGTTTGGACAAACCACAACTAGAATGCAGTGAAAAAAATGCTTT
ATTTGTGAAATTTGTGATGCTATTGCTTTATTTGTAACCATTATAAGCTGCAATAAACAAGTTAACAACA
ACAATTGCATTCATTTTATGTTTCAGGTTCAGGGGGAGGTGTGGGAGGTTTTTTAAAGCAAGTAAAACCT
CTACAAATGTGGTATTGGCCCATCTCTATCGGTATCGTAGCATAACCCCTTGGGGCCTCTAAACGGGTCT
TGAGGGGTTTTTTGTGCCCCTCGGGCCGGATTGCTATCTACCGGCATTGGCGCAGAAAAAAATGCCTGAT
GCGACGCTGCGCGTCTTATACTCCCACATATGCCAGATTCAGCAACGGATACGGCTTCCCCAACTTGCCC
ACTTCCATACGTGTCCTCCTTACCAGAAATTTATCCTTAAGGTCGTCAGCTATCCTGCAGGCGATCTCTC
GATTTCGATCAAGACATTCCTTTAATGGTCTTTTCTGGACACCACTAGGGGTCAGAAGTAGTTCATCAAA
CTTTCTTCCCTCCCTAATCTCATTGGTTACCTTGGGCTATCGAAACTTAATTAACCAGTCAAGTCAGCTA
CTTGGCGAGATCGACTTGTCTGGGTTTCGACTACGCTCAGAATTGCGTCAGTCAAGTTCGATCTGGTCCT
TGCTATTGCACCCGTTCTCCGATTACGAGTTTCATTTAAATCATGTGAGCAAAAGGCCAGCAAAAGGCCA
GGAACCGTAAAAAGGCCGCGTTGCTGGCGTTTTTCCATAGGCTCCGCCCCCCTGACGAGCATCACAAAAA
TCGACGCTCAAGTCAGAGGTGGCGAAACCCGACAGGACTATAAAGATACCAGGCGTTTCCCCCTGGAAGC
TCCCTCGTGCGCTCTCCTGTTCCGACCCTGCCGCTTACCGGATACCTGTCCGCCTTTCTCCCTTCGGGAA
GCGTGGCGCTTTCTCATAGCTCACGCTGTAGGTATCTCAGTTCGGTGTAGGTCGTTCGCTCCAAGCTGGG
CTGTGTGCACGAACCCCCCGTTCAGCCCGACCGCTGCGCCTTATCCGGTAACTATCGTCTTGAGTCCAAC
CCGGTAAGACACGACTTATCGCCACTGGCAGCAGCCACTGGTAACAGGATTAGCAGAGCGAGGTATGTAG
GCGGTGCTACAGAGTTCTTGAAGTGGTGGCCTAACTACGGCTACACTAGAAGAACAGTATTTGGTATCTG
CGCTCTGCTGAAGCCAGTTACCTTCGGAAAAAGAGTTGGTAGCTCTTGATCCGGCAAACAAACCACCGCT
GGTAGCGGTGGTTTTTTTGTTTGCAAGCAGCAGATTACGCGCAGAAAAAAAGGATCTCAAGAAGATCCTT
TGATCTTTTCTACGGGGTCTGACGCTCAGTGGAACGAAAACTCACGTTAAGGGATTTTGGTCATGAGATT
ATCAAAAAGGATCTTCACCTAGATCCTTTTAAATTAAAAATGAAGTTTTAAATCAATCTAAAGTATATAT
GAGTAAACTTGGTCTGACAGTTACCAATGCTTAATCAGTGAGGCACCTATCTCAGCGATCTGTCTATTTC
GTTCATCCATAGTTGCATTTAAATTTCCGAACTCTCCAAGGCCCTCGTCGGAAAATCTTCAAACCTTTCG
TCCGATCCATCTTGCAGGCTACCTCTCGAACGAACTATCGCAAGTCTCTTGGCCGGCCTTGCGCCTTGGC
TATTGCTTGGCAGCGCCTATCGCCAGGTATTACTCCAATCCCGAATATCCGAGATCGGGATCACCCGAGA
GAAGTTCAACCTACATCCTCAATCCCGATCTATCCGAGATCCGAGGAATATCGAAATCGGGGCGCGCCTG
GTGTACCGAGAACGATCCTCTCAGTGCGAGTCTCGACGATCCATATCGTTGCTTGGCAGTCAGCCAGTCG
GAATCCAGCTTGGGACCCAGGAAGTCCAATCGTCAGATATTGTACTCAAGCCTGGTCACGGCAGCGTACC
GATCTGTTTAAACCTAGATATTGATAGTCTGATCGGTCAACGTATAATCGAGTCCTAGCTTTTGCAAACA
TCTATCAAGAGACAGGATCAGCAGGAGGCTTTCGCATGAGTATTCAACATTTCCGTGTCGCCCTTATTCC
CTTTTTTGCGGCATTTTGCCTTCCTGTTTTTGCTCACCCAGAAACGCTGGTGAAAGTAAAAGATGCTGAA
GATCAGTTGGGTGCGCGAGTGGGTTACATCGAACTGGATCTCAACAGCGGTAAGATCCTTGAGAGTTTTC
GCCCCGAAGAACGCTTTCCAATGATGAGCACTTTTAAAGTTCTGCTATGTGGCGCGGTATTATCCCGTAT
TGACGCCGGGCAAGAGCAACTCGGTCGCCGCATACACTATTCTCAGAATGACTTGGTTGAGTATTCACCA
GTCACAGAAAAGCATCTTACGGATGGCATGACAGTAAGAGAATTATGCAGTGCTGCCATAACCATGAGTG
ATAACACTGCGGCCAACTTACTTCTGACAACGATTGGAGGACCGAAGGAGCTAACCGCTTTTTTGCACAA
CATGGGGGATCATGTAACTCGCCTTGATCGTTGGGAACCGGAGCTGAATGAAGCCATACCAAACGACGAG
CGTGACACCACGATGCCTGTAGCAATGGCAACAACCTTGCGTAAACTATTAACTGGCGAACTACTTACTC
TAGCTTCCCGGCAACAGTTGATAGACTGGATGGAGGCGGATAAAGTTGCAGGACCACTTCTGCGCTCGGC
CCTTCCGGCTGGCTGGTTTATTGCTGATAAATCTGGAGCCGGTGAGCGTGGGTCTCGCGGTATCATTGCA
GCACTGGGGCCAGATGGTAAGCCCTCCCGTATCGTAGTTATCTACACGACGGGGAGTCAGGCAACTATGG
ATGAACGAAATAGACAGATCGCTGAGATAGGTGCCTCACTGATTAAGCATTGGTAACCGATTCTAGGTGC
ATTGGCGCAGAAAAAAATGCCTGATGCGACGCTGCGCGTCTTATACTCCCACATATGCCAGATTCAGCAA
CGGATACGGCTTCCCCAACTTGCCCACTTCCATACGTGTCCTCCTTACCAGAAATTTATCCTTAAGATCC
CGAATCGTTTAAACTCGACTCTGGCTCTATCGAATCTCCGTCGTTTCGAGCTTACGCGAACAGCCGTGGC
GCTCATTTGCTCGTCGGGCATCGAA
